>Addgene plasmid #43078 | I-CTAT | depositor partial sequence | sequence record 58343 | I-CTAT sequence 424 bps
CGTCTCCTGACCCCAGAGCAGGTCGTGGCGATCGCAAGCCACGACGGAGGAAAGCAAGCCTTGGAAACAG
TACAGAGGCTGTTGCCTGTGCTGTGCCAAGCGCACGGACTCACCCCAGAGCAGGTCGTGGCCATTGCCTC
GAATGGAGGGGGCAAACAGGCGTTGGAAACCGTACAACGATTGCTGCCGGTGCTGTGCCAAGCGCACGGC
CTCACCCCAGAGCAGGTCGTGGCAATCGCCTCCAACATTGGCGGGAAACAGGCACTCGAGACTGTCCAGC
GCCTGCTTCCCGTGCTGTGCCAAGCGCACGGATTAACCCCAGAGCAGGTCGTGGCCATTGCCTCGAATGG
AGGGGGCAAACAGGCGTTGGAAACCGTACAACGATTGCTGCCGGTGCTGTGCCAAGCGCACGGCTTAAGA
GACG
