>Addgene plasmid #43078 | I-CTAT | addgene partial sequence | sequence record 60413 | M13-F20 5'-TGTAAAACGACGGCCAGT-3'
CTATAGGGCGAATTGGGCCCTCTAGATGCATGCTCGAGCGGCCGCCAGTGTGATGGATATCTGCAGAATT
CGCCCTTATATAGATGCCGTCCTAGCGCGTCTCCTGACCCCAGAGCAGGTCGTGGCGATCGCAAGCCACG
ACGGAGGAAAGCAAGCCTTGGAAACAGTACAGAGGCTGTTGCCTGTGCTGTGCCAAGCGCACGGACTCAC
CCCAGAGCAGGTCGTGGCCATTGCCTCGAATGGAGGGGGCAAACAGGCGTTGGAAACCGTACAACGATTG
CTGCCGGTGCTGTGCCAAGCGCACGGCCTCACCCCAGAGCAGGTCGTGGCAATCGCCTCCAACATTGGCG
GGAAACAGGCACTCGAGACTGTCCAGCGCCTGCTTCCCGTGCTGTGCCAAGCGCACGGATTAACCCCAGA
GCAGGTCGTGGCCATTGCCTCGAATGGAGGGGGCAAACAGGCGTTGGAAACCGTACAACGATTGCTGCCG
GTGCTGTGCCAAGCGCACGGCTTAAGAGACGTGGGCACAGGAAAGATACTTAAGGGCGAATTCCAGCACA
CTGGCGGCCGTTACTAGTGGATCCGAGCTCGGTACCAAGCTTGATGCATAGCTTGAGTATTCTATAGTGT
CACCTAAATAGCTTGGCGTAATCATGGTCATAGCTGTTTCCTGTGTGAAATTGTTATCCGCTCACAATTC
CACACAACATACGAGCCGGAAGCATAAAGTGTAAAGCCTGGGGTGCCTAATGAGTGAGCTAACTCACATT
AATTGCGTTGCGCTCACTGCCCGCTTTCCAGTCGGGAAACCTGTCGTGCCAGCTGCATTAATGAATCGGC
CAACGCGCGGGGAGAGGCGGTTTGCGTATTGGGCGCTCTTCCGCTTCCTCGCTCACTGACTCGCTGC
