[The description below was written by a language model from this plasmid's Addgene catalogue record.]
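Description:
I-CTAT is a bacterial cloning plasmid built on the commercial pCRII-TOPO backbone (about 4 kb without insert), into which a 424 bp synthetic fragment was introduced by TOPO cloning. It is a high-copy plasmid maintained in E. coli and carries both ampicillin and kanamycin resistance, as is standard for this backbone, so either or both drugs can be used for selection. The insert sits between the T7 and M13-reverse priming sites, which are the recorded sequencing primers and allow it to be verified from both ends. No feature table is available for this entry, so the positions of the origin, resistance genes and any flanking restriction sites are not documented here.

The record describes the insert only by its name and as synthetic, without stating its composition. The associated publication describes a TALEN genome-editing system for generating human stem cell-based disease models, and the name is consistent with a module from a TALE repeat assembly library: the four letters CTAT plausibly denote a pre-assembled block of four repeat units recognising those bases, a reading that fits an insert of roughly 400 bp, with the "I" prefix possibly indicating its position in the assembled array. This interpretation is inferred from the name, size and publication context rather than stated in the record. There is no eukaryotic promoter or expression cassette indicated, so the plasmid is best understood as a storage and propagation vector for a building block that would be excised or amplified and combined with other modules to construct a full-length TALEN, not as something expressed directly in cells.
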