Addgene plasmid #43078: I-CTAT
Depositing lab: Chad Cowan & Kiran Musunuru. Depositing organization: Harvard University. Publication: A TALEN Genome-Editing System for Generating Human Stem Cell-Based Disease Models. Ding Q, Lee YK, Schaefer EA, Peters DT, Veres A, Kim K, Kuperwasser N, Motola DL, Meissner TB, Hendriks WT, Trevisan M, Gupta RM, Moisan A, Banks E, Friesen M, Schinzel RT, Xia F, Tang A, Xia Y, Figueroa E, Wann A, Ahfeldt T, Daheron L, Zhang F, Rubin LL, Peng LF, Chung RT, Musunuru K, Cowan CA. Cell Stem Cell. 2012 Dec 12. pii: S1934-5909(12)00645-5. doi: 10.1016/j.stem.2012.11.011. PubMed 23246482.
Backbone
  Vector backbone: pCRII-TOPO
  Backbone manufacturer: Invitrogen
  Backbone size w/o insert (bp): 3973
  Vector type: Bacterial Cloning
Growth in bacteria
  Bacterial resistance: Ampicillin and Kanamycin, 100 & 50 μg/mL
  Growth temperature: 37°C
  Growth strain: Top10
  Copy number: High Copy
Gene/Insert
  Gene/Insert name: I-CTAT
  Species: Synthetic
  Insert size (bp): 424
  Cloning method: TOPO Cloning
  Sequencing primers: 5′ T7; 3′ M13-rev
Terms and licenses: Academic/Nonprofit Terms; Industry Terms: Not Available to Industry
How to cite: I-CTAT was a gift from Chad Cowan & Kiran Musunuru (Addgene plasmid # 43078 ; http://n2t.net/addgene:43078 ; RRID:Addgene_43078)
